Addgene plasmid #99829: env8 7U J1/13
Purpose: GFPuv reporter that places expression of a fluorescent protein reporter (GFPuv) under control of the env8HyCbl riboswitch.
Depositing lab: Robert Batey. Depositing organization: University of Colorado, Boulder. Publication: Mechanistic Insights into Cofactor-Dependent Coupling of RNA Folding and mRNA Transcription/Translation by a Cobalamin Riboswitch. Polaski JT, Holmstrom ED, Nesbitt DJ, Batey RT. Cell Rep. 2016 May 3;15(5):1100-10. doi: 10.1016/j.celrep.2016.03.087. Epub 2016 Apr 21. PubMed 27117410.
Backbone
  Vector backbone: pRR5
  Vector type: Bacterial Expression
Growth in bacteria
  Bacterial resistance: Ampicillin, 100 μg/mL
  Growth temperature: 37°C
  Growth strain: DH5alpha
  Copy number: Low Copy
Gene/Insert
  Gene/Insert name: env8 7U J1/13
  Mutation: J1/13 converted to 7 U's
  Tag / fusion protein: GFPuv (C terminal on insert)
  Cloning method: Restriction Enzyme; 5′ cloning site unknown (unknown if destroyed); 3′ cloning site unknown (unknown if destroyed)
Terms and licenses: Academic/Nonprofit Terms; Industry Terms: Not Available to Industry
How to cite: env8 7U J1/13 was a gift from Robert Batey (Addgene plasmid # 99829 ; http://n2t.net/addgene:99829 ; RRID:Addgene_99829)
