[The description below was written by a language model from this plasmid's Addgene catalogue record and pLannotate feature annotations shown in this document.]
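Description:
env8 7U J1/13 is a bacterial expression reporter plasmid built on the pRR5 backbone, designed to measure the regulatory activity of a mutant cobalamin riboswitch in E. coli. It is selected with ampicillin through a β-lactamase gene driven by its native bla promoter. It replicates from a ColE1/pMB1-family origin accompanied by an intact rop gene and the pBR322 bom region, consistent with the catalogue's description of it as low copy. The 4.6 kb sequence also contains additional partial rop and bom fragments and a predicted pBR322-derived open reading frame, which are most likely backbone remnants without a designed role.

The payload is the env8 hydroxocobalamin (env8HyCbl) riboswitch placed directly upstream of the GFPuv coding sequence. The feature table detects the riboswitch as an AdoCbl-variant class RNA spanning the sequence origin, followed by a fragment of a pUC-type multiple cloning site and then GFPuv, a GFP variant optimised for UV excitation. In this arrangement, cobalamin binding to the leader RNA controls expression of the downstream reporter, so fluorescence reads out riboswitch function in living cells. This variant carries a mutation in which the J1/13 joining region is replaced by seven uridines, presumably so that the contribution of that linker to ligand-dependent regulation can be compared with other forms of the riboswitch. A 5S rRNA segment and the rrnB T1 and T2 terminators lie upstream of the riboswitch, where they would insulate the cassette from read-through transcription. The promoter driving the riboswitch–GFPuv transcript is not annotated or stated in the record, and the cloning sites are listed as unknown.
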