Features (pLannotate 1.2.2; 14 found; start..end, strand, type, name):
    123..168     -  misc_feature   MCS (fragment): pUC18/19 multiple cloning site
    178..894     +  CDS            GFPuv: GFP variant optimized for excitation by UV light
    987..1022    +  CDS            rop (fragment): Rop protein, which maintains plasmids at low copy number; rop
   1124..1223    +  misc_feature   bom (fragment): basis of mobility region from pBR322
   1321..1425    +  promoter       AmpR promoter: bla
   1426..2286    +  CDS            AmpR: β-lactamase; bla; confers resistance to ampicillin, carbenicillin, and related antibiotics
   2457..3045    +  rep_origin     ori: high-copy-number ColE1/pMB1/pBR322/pUC origin of replication
   3231..3371    -  misc_feature   bom: basis of mobility region from pBR322
   3473..3664    -  CDS            rop: Rop protein, which maintains plasmids at low copy number; rop
   3681..4061    +  CDS            YPB1_ECOLX: Protein predicted: Swiss-Prot protein existence level 4. From Escherichia coli.
   4168..4283    +  ncRNA          5S rRNA: Accession: RF00001 - 5S ribosomal RNA
   4287..4373    +  terminator     rrnB T1 terminator: Escherichia coli rrnB; transcription terminator T1 from the E. coli rrnB gene
   4465..4492    +  terminator     rrnB T2 terminator: transcription terminator T2 from the E. coli rrnB gene
   4608..118     +  ncRNA          AdoCbl-variant (fragment) (across the origin): Accession: RF01689 - AdoCbl variant RNA
>Addgene plasmid #99829 | env8 7U J1/13 | addgene full sequence | sequence record 192120 | Addgene NGS Result
GGCCTAAAAGCGTAGTGGGAAAGTGACGTGAAATTCGTCCAGATTACTTGATACGGTTATACTCCGAATG
CCACCTAGGCCTTTTTTTGAGCAAGGAGACTCAACATGCTGATGATTACGCCAAGCTTGCATGCCTGCAG
GTCGACTCTAGAGGATCCCCGGGTACCGGTAGAAAAAATGAGTAAAGGAGAAGAACTTTTCACTGGAGTT
GTCCCAATTCTTGTTGAATTAGATGGTGATGTTAATGGGCACAAATTTTCTGTCAGTGGAGAGGGTGAAG
GTGATGCAACATACGGAAAACTTACCCTTAAATTTATTTGCACTACTGGAAAACTACCTGTTCCATGGCC
AACACTTGTCACTACTTTCTCTTATGGTGTTCAATGCTTTTCCCGTTATCCGGATCATATGAAACGGCAT
GACTTTTTCAAGAGTGCCATGCCCGAAGGTTATGTACAGGAACGCACTATATCTTTCAAAGATGACGGGA
ACTACAAGACGCGTGCTGAAGTCAAGTTTGAAGGTGATACCCTTGTTAATCGTATCGAGTTAAAAGGTAT
TGATTTTAAAGAAGATGGAAACATTCTCGGACACAAACTCGAGTACAACTATAACTCACACAATGTATAC
ATCACGGCAGACAAACAAAAGAATGGAATCAAAGCTAACTTCAAAATTCGCCACAACATTGAAGATGGAT
CCGTTCAACTAGCAGACCATTATCAACAAAATACTCCAATTGGCGATGGCCCTGTCCTTTTACCAGACAA
CCATTACCTGTCGACACAATCTGCCCTTTCGAAAGATCCCAACGAAAAGCGTGACCACATGGTCCTTCTT
GAGTTTGTAACTGCTGCTGGGATTACACATGGCATGGATGAGCTCTACAAATAATGAATTCCAACTGAGC
GCCGGTCGCTACCATTACCAACTTGTCTGGTGTCAAAAATAATAGGCCTACTAGTCGGCCGTACGGGCCC
TTTCGTCTCGCGCGTTTCGGTGATGACGGTGAAAACCTCTGACACATGCAGCTCCCGGAGACGGTCACAG
CTTGTCTGTAAGCGGATGCCGGGAGCAGACAAGCCCGTCAGGGCGCGTCAGCGGGTGTTGGCGGGTGTCG
GGGCTGGCTTAACTATGCGGCATCAGAGCAGATTGTACTGAGAGTGCACCATATGCGGTGTGAAATACCG
CACAGATGCGTAAGGAGAAAATACCGCATCAGGCGGCCTTAAGGGCCTCGTGATACGCCTATTTTTATAG
GTTAATGTCATGATAATAATGGTTTCTTAGACGTCAGGTGGCACTTTTCGGGGAAATGTGCGCGGAACCC
CTATTTGTTTATTTTTCTAAATACATTCAAATATGTATCCGCTCATGAGACAATAACCCTGATAAATGCT
TCAATAATATTGAAAAAGGAAGAGTATGAGTATTCAACATTTCCGTGTCGCCCTTATTCCCTTTTTTGCG
GCATTTTGCCTTCCTGTTTTTGCTCACCCAGAAACGCTGGTGAAAGTAAAAGATGCTGAAGATCAGTTGG
GTGCACGAGTGGGTTACATCGAACTGGATCTCAACAGCGGTAAGATCCTTGAGAGTTTTCGCCCCGAAGA
ACGTTTTCCAATGATGAGCACTTTTAAAGTTCTGCTATGTGGCGCGGTATTATCCCGTGTTGACGCCGGG
CAAGAGCAACTCGGTCGCCGCATACACTATTCTCAGAATGACTTGGTTGAGTACTCACCAGTCACAGAAA
AGCATCTTACGGATGGCATGACAGTAAGAGAATTATGCAGTGCTGCCATAACCATGAGTGATAACACTGC
GGCCAACTTACTTCTGACAACGATCGGAGGACCGAAGGAGCTAACCGCTTTTTTGCACAACATGGGGGAT
CATGTAACTCGCCTTGATCGTTGGGAACCGGAGCTGAATGAAGCCATACCAAACGACGAGCGTGACACCA
CGATGCCTGCAGCAATGGCAACAACGTTGCGCAAACTATTAACTGGCGAACTACTTACTCTAGCTTCCCG
GCAACAATTAATAGACTGGATGGAGGCGGATAAAGTTGCAGGACCACTTCTGCGCTCGGCCCTTCCGGCT
GGCTGGTTTATTGCTGATAAATCTGGAGCCGGTGAGCGTGGGTCTCGCGGTATCATTGCAGCACTGGGGC
CAGATGGTAAGCCCTCCCGTATCGTAGTTATCTACACGACGGGGAGTCAGGCAACTATGGATGAACGAAA
TAGACAGATCGCTGAGATAGGTGCCTCACTGATTAAGCATTGGTAACTGTCAGACCAAGTTTACTCATAT
ATACTTTAGATTGATTTAAAACTTCATTTTTAATTTAAAAGGATCTAGGTGAAGATCCTTTTTGATAATC
TCATGACCAAAATCCCTTAACGTGAGTTTTCGTTCCACTGAGCGTCAGACCCCGTAGAAAAGATCAAAGG
ATCTTCTTGAGATCCTTTTTTTCTGCGCGTAATCTGCTGCTTGCAAACAAAAAAACCACCGCTACCAGCG
GTGGTTTGTTTGCCGGATCAAGAGCTACCAACTCTTTTTCCGAAGGTAACTGGCTTCAGCAGAGCGCAGA
TACCAAATACTGTCCTTCTAGTGTAGCCGTAGTTAGGCCACCACTTCAAGAACTCTGTAGCACCGCCTAC
ATACCTCGCTCTGCTAATCCTGTTACCAGTGGCTGCTGCCAGTGGCGATAAGTCGTGTCTTACCGGGTTG
GACTCAAGACGATAGTTACCGGATAAGGCGCAGCGGTCGGGCTGAACGGGGGGTTCGTGCACACAGCCCA
GCTTGGAGCGAACGACCTACACCGAACTGAGATACCTACAGCGTGAGCTATGAGAAAGCGCCACGCTTCC
CGAAGGGAGAAAGGCGGACAGGTATCCGGTAAGCGGCAGGGTCGGAACAGGAGAGCGCACGAGGGAGCTT
CCAGGGGGAAACGCCTGGTATCTTTATAGTCCTGTCGGGTTTCGCCACCTCTGACTTGAGCGTCGATTTT
TGTGATGCTCGTCAGGGGGGCGGAGCCTATGGAAAAACGCCAGCAACGCGGCCTTTTTACGGTTCCTGGC
CTTTTGCTGGCCTTTTGCTCACATGTTCTTTCCTGCGTTATCCCCTGATTCTGTGGATAACCGTATTACC
GCCTTTGAGTGAGCTGATACCGCTCGCCGCAGCCGAACGACCGAGCGCAGCGAGTCAGTGAGCGAGGAAG
CGGAAGAGCGCCTGATGCGGTATTTTCTCCTTACGCATCTGTGCGGTATTTCACACCGCATATGGTGCAC
TCTCAGTACAATCTGCTCTGATGCCGCATAGTTAAGCCAGTATACACTCCGCTATCGCTACGTGACTGGG
TCATGGCTGCGCCCCGACACCCGCCAACACCCGCTGACGCGCCCTGACGGGCTTGTCTGCTCCCGGCATC
CGCTTACAGACAAGCTGTGACCGTCTCCGGGAGCTGCATGTGTCAGAGGTTTTCACCGTCATCACCGAAA
CGCGCGAGGCAGCTGCGGTAAAGCTCATCAGCGTGGTCGTGAAGCGATTCACAGATGTCTGCCTGTTCAT
CCGCGTCCAGCTCGTTGAGTTTCTCCAGAAGCGTTAATGTCTGGCTTCTGATAAAGCGGGCCATGTTAAG
GGCGGTTTTTTCCTGTTTGGTCACTGATGCCTCCGTGTAAGGGGGATTTCTGTTCATGGGGGTAATGATA
CCGATGAAACGAGAGAGGATGCTCACGATACGGGTTACTGATGATGAACATGCCCGGTTACTGGAACGTT
GTGAGGGTAAACAACTGGCGGTATGGATGCGGCGGGACCAGAGAAAAATCACTCAGGGTCAATGCCAGCG
CTTCGTTAATACAGATGTAGGTGTTCCACAGGGTAGCCAGCAGCATCCTGCGATGCAGATCCGGAACATA
ATGGTGCAGGGCGCTGACTTCCGCGTTTCCAGACTTTACGAAACACGGAAACCGAAGACCATTCATGTTG
TTGCTCAGGTCGCAGACGTTTTGCAGCAGCAGTCGCTTCACGTTCGCTCGCGTATCGGTGATTCATTCTG
CTAACCAGTAAGGCAACCCCGCCAGCCTAGCCGGGTCCTCAACGACAGGAGCACGATCATGCGCACCCGT
GGCCAGGACCCAACGCTGCCCGAGAATGCGCATTGTTGCCTGGCGGCAGTAGCGCGGTGGTCCCACCTGA
CCCCATGCCGAACTCAGAAGCGAAACGCCGTAGCGCCGATGGTAGTGTGGGGTCTCCCCATGCGAGAGTA
GGGAACTGCCAGGCATCAAATAAAACGAAAGGCTCAGTCGAAAGACTGGGCCTTTCGTTTTATCTGTTGT
TTGTCGGTGAACGCTCTCCTGAGTAGGACAAATCCGCCGGGAGCGGATTTGAACGTTGCGAAGCAACGGC
CCGGAGGGTGGCGGGCAGGACGCCCGCCATAAACTGCCAGGCATCAAATTAAGCAGAAGGCCATCCTGAC
GGATGGCCTTTTTGCGCTAGCCACAGCTAACACCACGTCGTCCCTATCTGCTGCCCTAGGTCTATGAGTG
GTTGCTGGATAACTTTACGGGCATGCATAAGGCTCGTATAATATATTCATATAATAAT
