>Addgene plasmid #99829 | env8 7U J1/13 | depositor partial sequence | sequence record 192110 | env8 7U J1/13 sequence 102 bps
GGCCTAAAAGCGTAGTGGGAAAGTGACGTGAAATTCGTCCAGATTACTTGATACGGTTATACTCCGAATG
CCACCTAGGCCTTTTTTTGAGCAAGGAGACTC
